>Addgene plasmid #152527 | pGBW-m4134205 | addgene full sequence | sequence record 361594 | Addgene NGS Result
CACCATGTCTGATAATGGACCCCAAAATCAGCGAAATGCACCCCGCATTACGTTTGGTGGACCCTCAGAT
TCAACTGGCAGTAACCAGAATGGAGAACGCAGTGGGGCGCGATCAAAACAACGTCGGCCCCAAGGTTTAC
CCAATAATACTGCGTCTTGGTTCACCGCTCTCACTCAACATGGCAAGGAAGACCTTAAATTCCCTCGAGG
ACAAGGCGTTCCAATTAACACCAATAGCAGTCCAGATGACCAAATTGGCTACTACCGAAGAGCTACCAGA
CGAATTCGTGGTGGTGACGGTAAAATGAAAGATCTCAGTCCAAGATGGTATTTCTACTACCTAGGAACTG
GGCCAGAAGCTGGACTTCCCTATGGTGCTAACAAAGACGGCATCATATGGGTTGCAACTGAGGGAGCCTT
GAATACACCAAAAGATCACATTGGCACCCGCAATCCTGCTAACAATGCTGCAATCGTGCTACAACTTCCT
CAAGGAACAACATTGCCAAAAGGCTTCTACGCAGAAGGGAGCAGAGGCGGCAGTCAAGCCTCTTCTCGTT
CCTCATCACGTAGTCGCAACAGTTCAAGAAATTCAACTCCAGGCAGCAGTAGGGGAACTTCTCCTGCTAG
AATGGCTGGCAATGGCGGTGATGCTGCTCTTGCTTTGCTGCTGCTTGACAGATTGAACCAGCTTGAGAGC
AAAATGTCTGGTAAAGGCCAACAACAACAAGGCCAAACTGTCACTAAGAAATCTGCTGCTGAGGCTTCTA
AGAAGCCTCGGCAAAAACGTACTGCCACTAAAGCATACAATGTAACACAAGCTTTCGGCAGACGTGGTCC
AGAACAAACCCAAGGAAATTTTGGGGACCAGGAACTAATCAGACAAGGAACTGATTACAAACATTGGCCG
CAAATTGCACAATTTGCCCCCAGCGCTTCAGCGTTCTTCGGAATGTCGCGCATTGGCATGGAAGTCACAC
CTTCGGGAACGTGGTTGACCTACACAGGTGCCATCAAATTGGATGACAAAGATCCAAATTTCAAAGATCA
AGTCATTTTGCTGAATAAGCATATTGACGCATACAAAACATTCCCACCAACAGAGCCTAAAAAGGACAAA
AAGAAGAAGGCTGATGAAACTCAAGCCTTACCGCAGAGACAGAAGAAACAGCAAACTGTGACTCTTCTTC
CTGCTGCAGATTTGGATGATTTCTCCAAACAATTGCAACAATCCATGAGCAGTGCTGACTCAACTCAGGC
CGAAAACCTTTACTTTCAGTCGCACCATCACCATCACCATTAAGCTAGCTTGACTGACTGAGATACAGCG
TACCTTCAGCTCACAGACATGATAAGATACATTGATGAGTTTGGACAAACCACAACTAGAATGCAGTGAA
AAAAATGCTTTATTTGTGAAATTTGTGATGCTATTGCTTTATTTGTAACCATTATAAGCTGCAATAAACA
AGTTAACAACAACAATTGCATTCATTTTATGTTTCAGGTTCAGGGGGAGGTGTGGGAGGTTTTTTAAAGC
AAGTAAAACCTCTACAAATGTGGTATTGGCCCATCTCTATCGGTATCGTAGCATAACCCCTTGGGGCCTC
TAAACGGGTCTTGAGGGGTTTTTTGTGCCCCTCGGGCCGGATTGCTATCTACCGGCATTGGCGCAGAAAA
AAATGCCTGATGCGACGCTGCGCGTCTTATACTCCCACATATGCCAGATTCAGCAACGGATACGGCTTCC
CCAACTTGCCCACTTCCATACGTGTCCTCCTTACCAGAAATTTATCCTTAAGGTCGTCAGCTATCCTGCA
GGCGATCTCTCGATTTCGATCAAGACATTCCTTTAATGGTCTTTTCTGGACACCACTAGGGGTCAGAAGT
AGTTCATCAAACTTTCTTCCCTCCCTAATCTCATTGGTTACCTTGGGCTATCGAAACTTAATTAACCAGT
CAAGTCAGCTACTTGGCGAGATCGACTTGTCTGGGTTTCGACTACGCTCAGAATTGCGTCAGTCAAGTTC
GATCTGGTCCTTGCTATTGCACCCGTTCTCCGATTACGAGTTTCATTTAAATCATGTGAGCAAAAGGCCA
GCAAAAGGCCAGGAACCGTAAAAAGGCCGCGTTGCTGGCGTTTTTCCATAGGCTCCGCCCCCCTGACGAG
CATCACAAAAATCGACGCTCAAGTCAGAGGTGGCGAAACCCGACAGGACTATAAAGATACCAGGCGTTTC
CCCCTGGAAGCTCCCTCGTGCGCTCTCCTGTTCCGACCCTGCCGCTTACCGGATACCTGTCCGCCTTTCT
CCCTTCGGGAAGCGTGGCGCTTTCTCATAGCTCACGCTGTAGGTATCTCAGTTCGGTGTAGGTCGTTCGC
TCCAAGCTGGGCTGTGTGCACGAACCCCCCGTTCAGCCCGACCGCTGCGCCTTATCCGGTAACTATCGTC
TTGAGTCCAACCCGGTAAGACACGACTTATCGCCACTGGCAGCAGCCACTGGTAACAGGATTAGCAGAGC
GAGGTATGTAGGCGGTGCTACAGAGTTCTTGAAGTGGTGGCCTAACTACGGCTACACTAGAAGAACAGTA
TTTGGTATCTGCGCTCTGCTGAAGCCAGTTACCTTCGGAAAAAGAGTTGGTAGCTCTTGATCCGGCAAAC
AAACCACCGCTGGTAGCGGTGGTTTTTTTGTTTGCAAGCAGCAGATTACGCGCAGAAAAAAAGGATCTCA
AGAAGATCCTTTGATCTTTTCTACGGGGTCTGACGCTCAGTGGAACGAAAACTCACGTTAAGGGATTTTG
GTCATGAGATTATCAAAAAGGATCTTCACCTAGATCCTTTTAAATTAAAAATGAAGTTTTAAATCAATCT
AAAGTATATATGAGTAAACTTGGTCTGACAGTTACCAATGCTTAATCAGTGAGGCACCTATCTCAGCGAT
CTGTCTATTTCGTTCATCCATAGTTGCATTTAAATTTCCGAACTCTCCAAGGCCCTCGTCGGAAAATCTT
CAAACCTTTCGTCCGATCCATCTTGCAGGCTACCTCTCGAACGAACTATCGCAAGTCTCTTGGCCGGCCT
TGCGCCTTGGCTATTGCTTGGCAGCGCCTATCGCCAGGTATTACTCCAATCCCGAATATCCGAGATCGGG
ATCACCCGAGAGAAGTTCAACCTACATCCTCAATCCCGATCTATCCGAGATCCGAGGAATATCGAAATCG
GGGCGCGCCTGGCCTCCGCGCCGGGTTTTGGCGCCTCCCGCGGGCGCCCCCCTCGTCACGGCGAGCGCTG
CCACGTCAGACGAAGGGCGCAGGAGCGTCCTGATCCTTCCGCCCGGACGCTCAGGACAGCGGCCCGCTGC
TCATAAGACTCGGCCTTAGAACCCCAGTATCAGCAGAAGGACATTTTAGGACGGGACTTGGGTGACTCTA
GGGCACTGGTTTTCTTTCCAGAGAGCGGAACAGGCGAGGAAAAGTAGTCCCTTCTCGGCGATTCTGCGGA
GGGATCTCCGTGGGGCGGTGAACGCCGATGATTATATAAGGACGCGCCGGGTGTGGCACAGCTAGTTCCG
TCGCAGCCGGGATTTGGGTCGCGGTTCTTGTTTGTGGATCGCTGTGATCGTCACTTGGTGAGTAGCGGGC
TGCTGGGCTGGCCGGGGCTTTCGTGGCCGCCGGGCCGCTCGGTGGGACGGAAGCGTGTGGAGAGACCGCC
AAGGGCTGTAGTCTGGGTCCGCGAGCAAGGTTGCCCTGAACTGGGGGTTGGGGGGAGCGCAGCAAAATGG
CGGCTGTTCCCGAGTCTTGAATGGAAGACGCTTGTGAGGCGGGCTGTGAGGTCGTTGAAACAAGGTGGGG
GGCATGGTGGGCGGCAAGAACCCAAGGTCTTGAGCCCTTCGCTAATGCGGGAAAGCTCTTATTCGGGTGA
GATGGGCTGGGCACCATCTGGGGACCCTGACGTGAAGTTTGTCACTGACTGGAGAACTCGGTTTGTCGTC
TGTTGCGGGGGCGGCAGTTATGGCGGTGCCGTTGGGCAGTGCACCCGTACCTTTGGGAGCGCGCGCCCTC
GTCGTGTCGTGACGTCACCCGTTCTGTTGGCTTATAATGCAGGGTGGGGCCACCTGCCGGTAGGTGTGCG
GTAGGCTTTTCTCCGTCGCAGGACGCAGGGTTCGGGCCTAGGGTAGGCTCTCCTGAATCGACAGGCGCCG
GACCTCTGGTGAGGGGAGGGATAAGTGAGGCGTCAGTTTCTTTGGTCGGTTTTATGTACCTATCTTCTTA
AGTAGCTGAAGCTCCGGTTTTGAACTATGCGCTCGGGGTTGGCGAGTGTGTTTTGTGAAGTTTTTTAGGC
ACCTTTTGAAATGTAATCATTTGGGTCAATATGTAATTTTCAGTGTTAGACTTGTAAATTGTCCGCTAAA
TTCTGGCCGTTTTTGGCTTTTTTGTTAGACAACATGACCGAGTACAAGCCCACGGTGCGCCTCGCCACCC
GCGACGACGTCCCCAGGGCCGTACGCACCCTCGCCGCCGCGTTCGCCGACTACCCCGCCACGCGCCACAC
CGTCGATCCGGACCGCCACATCGAGCGGGTCACCGAGCTGCAAGAACTCTTCCTCACGCGCGTCGGGCTC
GACATCGGCAAGGTGTGGGTCGCGGACGACGGCGCCGCGGTGGCGGTCTGGACCACGCCGGAGAGCGTCG
AAGCGGGGGCGGTGTTCGCCGAGATCGGCCCGCGCATGGCCGAGTTGAGCGGTTCCCGGCTGGCCGCGCA
GCAACAGATGGAGGGCCTCCTGGCGCCGCACCGGCCCAAGGAGCCCGCGTGGTTCCTGGCCACCGTCGGC
GTCTCGCCCGACCACCAGGGCAAGGGTCTGGGCAGCGCCGTCGTGCTCCCCGGAGTGGAGGCCGCCGAGC
GCGCCGGGGTGCCCGCCTTCCTGGAGACCTCCGCGCCCCGCAACCTCCCCTTCTACGAGCGGCTCGGCTT
CACCGTCACCGCCGACGTCGAGGTGCCCGAAGGACCGCGCACCTGGTGCATGACCCGCAAGCCCGGTGCC
TAGGCTAGTATGTAAGCCTAGTCTTAGATAATAAAATCGCTATCCATCGAAGATGGATGTGTGTTGGTTT
TTTGTGTGTGTAACGCTAGGCGCGCCTGGTGTACCGAGAACGATCCTCTCAGTGCGAGTCTCGACGATCC
ATATCGTTGCTTGGCAGTCAGCCAGTCGGAATCCAGCTTGGGACCCAGGAAGTCCAATCGTCAGATATTG
TACTCAAGCCTGGTCACGGCAGCGTACCGATCTGTTTAAACCTAGATATTGATAGTCTGATCGGTCAACG
TATAATCGAGTCCTAGCTTTTGCAAACATCTATCAAGAGACAGGATCAGCAGGAGGCTTTCGCATGAGTA
TTCAACATTTCCGTGTCGCCCTTATTCCCTTTTTTGCGGCATTTTGCCTTCCTGTTTTTGCTCACCCAGA
AACGCTGGTGAAAGTAAAAGATGCTGAAGATCAGTTGGGTGCGCGAGTGGGTTACATCGAACTGGATCTC
AACAGCGGTAAGATCCTTGAGAGTTTTCGCCCCGAAGAACGCTTTCCAATGATGAGCACTTTTAAAGTTC
TGCTATGTGGCGCGGTATTATCCCGTATTGACGCCGGGCAAGAGCAACTCGGTCGCCGCATACACTATTC
TCAGAATGACTTGGTTGAGTATTCACCAGTCACAGAAAAGCATCTTACGGATGGCATGACAGTAAGAGAA
TTATGCAGTGCTGCCATAACCATGAGTGATAACACTGCGGCCAACTTACTTCTGACAACGATTGGAGGAC
CGAAGGAGCTAACCGCTTTTTTGCACAACATGGGGGATCATGTAACTCGCCTTGATCGTTGGGAACCGGA
GCTGAATGAAGCCATACCAAACGACGAGCGTGACACCACGATGCCTGTAGCAATGGCAACAACCTTGCGT
AAACTATTAACTGGCGAACTACTTACTCTAGCTTCCCGGCAACAGTTGATAGACTGGATGGAGGCGGATA
AAGTTGCAGGACCACTTCTGCGCTCGGCCCTTCCGGCTGGCTGGTTTATTGCTGATAAATCTGGAGCCGG
TGAGCGTGGGTCTCGCGGTATCATTGCAGCACTGGGGCCAGATGGTAAGCCCTCCCGTATCGTAGTTATC
TACACGACGGGGAGTCAGGCAACTATGGATGAACGAAATAGACAGATCGCTGAGATAGGTGCCTCACTGA
TTAAGCATTGGTAACCGATTCTAGGTGCATTGGCGCAGAAAAAAATGCCTGATGCGACGCTGCGCGTCTT
ATACTCCCACATATGCCAGATTCAGCAACGGATACGGCTTCCCCAACTTGCCCACTTCCATACGTGTCCT
CCTTACCAGAAATTTATCCTTAAGATCCCGAATCGTTTAAACTCGACTCTGGCTCTATCGAATCTCCGTC
GTTTCGAGCTTACGCGAACAGCCGTGGCGCTCATTTGCTCGTCGGGCATCGAATCTCGTCAGCTATCGTC
AGCTTACCTTTTTGGCAGCGATCGCGGCTCCCGACATCTTGGACCATTAGCTCCACAGGTATCTTCTTCC
CTCTAGTGGTCATAACAGCAGCTTCAGCTACCTCTCAATTCAAAAAACCCCTCAAGACCCGTTTAGAGGC
CCCAAGGGGTTATGCTATCAATCGTTGCGTTACACACACAAAAAACCAACACACATCCATCTTCGATGGA
TAGCGATTTTATTATCTAACTGCTGATCGAGTGTAGCCAGATCTAGTAATCAATTACGGGGTCATTAGTT
CATAGCCCATATATGGAGTTCCGCGTTACATAACTTACGGTAAATGGCCCGCCTGGCTGACCGCCCAACG
ACCCCCGCCCATTGACGTCAATAATGACGTATGTTCCCATAGTAACGCCAATAGGGACTTTCCATTGACG
TCAATGGGTGGAGTATTTACGGTAAACTGCCCACTTGGCAGTACATCAAGTGTATCATATGCCAAGTACG
CCCCCTATTGACGTCAATGACGGTAAATGGCCCGCCTGGCATTATGCCCAGTACATGACCTTATGGGACT
TTCCTACTTGGCAGTACATCTACGTATTAGTCATCGCTATTACCATGCTGATGCGGTTTTGGCAGTACAT
CAATGGGCGTGGATAGCGGTTTGACTCACGGGGATTTCCAAGTCTCCACCCCATTGACGTCAATGGGAGT
TTGTTTTGGCACCAAAATCAACGGGACTTTCCAAAATGTCGTAACAACTCCGCCCCATTGACGCAAATGG
GCGGTAGGCGTGTACGGTGGGAGGTCTATATAAGCAGAGCTGGTTTAGTGAACCGTCAGATCAGATCTTT
GTCGATCCTACCATCCACTCGACACACCCGCCAGCGGCCGC
Features (pLannotate 1.2.2; 20 found; start..end, strand, type, name):
      5..1261    +  CDS            N: NCAP_SARS2 - Experimental evidence at protein level: Swiss-Prot protein existence level 1. Packages the positive strand viral genome RNA into a helical ribonucleocapsid (RNP) and plays a fundamental role during virion assembly through its interactions with the viral genome and membrane protein M. Plays an important role in enhancing the efficiency of subgenomic viral RNA transcription as well as viral replication (By similarity). May modulate transforming growth factor-beta signaling by binding host smad3 (By similarity). From Severe acute respiratory syndrome coronavirus 2 (2019-nCoV) (SARS-C
   1283..1300    +  CDS            6xHis: 6xHis affinity tag
   1353..1474    -  polyA_signal   SV40 poly(A) signal: SV40 polyadenylation signal
   1497..1566    -  CDS            large T antigen (fragment): large T antigen from SV40 (simian virus 40)
   1589..1635    +  terminator     T7 terminator: transcription terminator for bacteriophage T7 RNA polymerase
   1665..1801    +  terminator     rrnG terminator: transcription terminator from the E. coli ribosomal RNA rrnG operon (Albrechtsen et al., 1991)
   1846..1917    +  misc_feature   3' β-globin insulator: insulator downstream of the human β-globin locus (Farrell et al., 2002)
   2143..2731    -  rep_origin     ori: high-copy-number ColE1/pMB1/pBR322/pUC origin of replication
   2903..2967    -  CDS            bla(M) (fragment): β-lactamase lacking the signal sequence; bla(M); allows cytosolic expression of β-lactamase
   3231..4440    +  promoter       UbC promoter: human ubiquitin C promoter
   4444..5041    +  CDS            PuroR (fragment): puromycin N-acetyltransferase; pac from Streptomyces; confers resistance to puromycin
   5070..5118    +  polyA_signal   poly(A) signal: synthetic polyadenylation signal
   5384..6244    +  CDS            AmpR: β-lactamase; bla; confers resistance to ampicillin, carbenicillin, and related antibiotics
   6257..6393    +  terminator     rrnG terminator: transcription terminator from the E. coli ribosomal RNA rrnG operon (Albrechtsen et al., 1991)
   6545..6616    +  misc_feature   5' β-globin insulator: insulator upstream of the human β-globin locus (Farrell et al., 2002)
   6621..6667    -  terminator     T7 terminator: transcription terminator for bacteriophage T7 RNA polymerase
   6685..6733    -  polyA_signal   poly(A) signal: synthetic polyadenylation signal
   6814..7117    +  enhancer       CMV enhancer: human cytomegalovirus immediate early enhancer
   7190..7207    -  promoter       CMV promoter (fragment): human cytomegalovirus (CMV) immediate early promoter
   7270..7321    +  promoter       CMVd2 promoter: truncated human cytomegalovirus (CMV) immediate early promoter that yields moderately reduced expression relative to the full-length promoter
