[The description below was written by a language model from this plasmid's Addgene catalogue record and pLannotate feature annotations shown in this document.]
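Description:
pGBW-m4134205 is a mammalian expression plasmid built on the pTwist_CMV_Puro_6 backbone that carries the wild-type nucleocapsid (N) gene of SARS-CoV-2. It is propagated in E. coli as a high-copy plasmid through a ColE1/pUC-type origin and selected with ampicillin via a full-length β-lactamase gene. A short additional bla fragment annotated near the origin appears to be a backbone remnant. For selection in mammalian cells, a separate cassette places the puromycin N-acetyltransferase gene under the human ubiquitin C promoter, followed by a synthetic polyadenylation signal.

The N open reading frame is driven by the CMV immediate-early enhancer and promoter; the annotation software resolves the promoter region as a CMV enhancer plus CMV promoter fragments, including a match to the truncated CMVd2 form. According to the catalogue entry, the coding sequence is fused at its C terminus to a backbone-encoded TEV protease cleavage site and a 6xHis tag. The His tag is annotated just downstream of N, while the TEV site is not called separately in the feature table. An SV40 polyadenylation region follows the tagged ORF, although it is annotated on the opposite strand. The expression unit is bracketed by β-globin insulator elements, and bacterial T7 and rrnG terminators together with a synthetic poly(A) signal upstream of the CMV enhancer serve to limit transcriptional read-through between plasmid modules.

N packages the viral RNA genome into the helical ribonucleocapsid and participates in virion assembly. The construct is suited to transient or puromycin-selected expression of N in mammalian cells, with nickel-affinity purification and optional removal of the tag by TEV cleavage. The record does not specify applications beyond mammalian expression.
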