Addgene plasmid #152527: pGBW-m4134205
Purpose: Mammalian expression plasmid for SARS-CoV-2 N (nucleocapsid)
Depositing lab: Ginkgo Bioworks & Benjie Chen.
Backbone
  Vector backbone: pTwist_CMV_Puro_6
  Backbone size w/o insert (bp): 6080
  Vector type: Mammalian Expression
  Selectable markers: Puromycin
Growth in bacteria
  Bacterial resistance: Ampicillin, 100 μg/mL
  Growth temperature: 37°C
  Growth strain: DH5alpha
  Copy number: High Copy
Gene/Insert
  Gene/Insert name: SARS-CoV-2 N (nucleocapsid) (alt names: nucleocapsid phosphoprotein; N protein)
  Species: Severe acute respiratory syndrome coronavirus 2
  Insert size (bp): 1253
  Mutation: wt
  Entrez Gene: N (a.k.a. GU280_gp10)
  Promoter: CMV
  Tag / fusion protein: Cleavable TEV;6xHis-003 (C terminal on backbone)
  Cloning method: Unknown
Resource information
  A portion of this plasmid was derived from a plasmid made by: GinkgoBioworks
Depositor comments: NCBI reference sequence: YP_009724397.2
How to cite: pGBW-m4134205 was a gift from Ginkgo Bioworks & Benjie Chen (Addgene plasmid # 152527 ; http://n2t.net/addgene:152527 ; RRID:Addgene_152527)
